>Addgene plasmid #148944 | pT7-EGFP-C1-HsGIGYF1_1-671-del286-316_AI | depositor full sequence | sequence record 291392 | Full Sequence
TAGTTATTAATAGTAATCAATTACGGGGTCATTAGTTCATAGCCCATATATGGAGTTCCGCGTTACATAA
CTTACGGTAAATGGCCCGCCTGGCTGACCGCCCAACGACCCCCGCCCATTGACGTCAATAATGACGTATG
TTCCCATAGTAACGCCAATAGGGACTTTCCATTGACGTCAATGGGTGGAGTATTTACGGTAAACTGCCCA
CTTGGCAGTACATCAAGTGTATCATATGCCAAGTACGCCCCCTATTGACGTCAATGACGGTAAATGGCCC
GCCTGGCATTATGCCCAGTACATGACCTTATGGGACTTTCCTACTTGGCAGTACATCTACGTATTAGTCA
TCGCTATTACCATGGTGATGCGGTTTTGGCAGTACATCAATGGGCGTGGATAGCGGTTTGACTCACGGGG
ATTTCCAAGTCTCCACCCCATTGACGTCAATGGGAGTTTGTTTTGGCACCAAAATCAACGGGACTTTCCA
AAATGTCGTAACAACTCCGCCCCATTGACGCAAATGGGCGGTAGGCGTGTACGGTGGGAGGTCTATATAA
GCAGAGCTCTCTGGCTAACTAGAGAACCCACTGCTTACTGGCTTATCGAAATTAATACGACTCACTATAG
GGAGACCCAAGCTCTAGCGCTACCGGTCGCCACCATGGTGAGCAAGGGCGAGGAGCTGTTCACCGGGGTG
GTGCCCATCCTGGTCGAGCTGGACGGCGACGTAAACGGCCACAAGTTCAGCGTGTCCGGCGAGGGCGAGG
GCGATGCCACCTACGGCAAGCTGACCCTGAAGTTCATCTGCACCACCGGCAAGCTGCCCGTGCCCTGGCC
CACCCTCGTGACCACCCTGACCTACGGCGTGCAGTGCTTCAGCCGCTACCCCGACCACATGAAGCAGCAC
GACTTCTTCAAGTCCGCCATGCCCGAAGGCTACGTCCAGGAGCGCACCATCTTCTTCAAGGACGACGGCA
ACTACAAGACCCGCGCCGAGGTGAAGTTCGAGGGCGACACCCTGGTGAACCGCATCGAGCTGAAGGGCAT
CGACTTCAAGGAGGACGGCAACATCCTGGGGCACAAGCTGGAGTACAACTACAACAGCCACAACGTCTAT
ATCATGGCCGACAAGCAGAAGAACGGCATCAAGGTGAACTTCAAGATCCGCCACAACATCGAGGACGGCA
GCGTGCAGCTCGCCGACCACTACCAGCAGAACACCCCCATCGGCGACGGCCCCGTGCTGCTGCCCGACAA
CCACTACCTGAGCACCCAGTCCGCCCTGAGCAAAGACCCCAACGAGAAGCGCGATCACATGGTCCTGCTG
GAGTTCGTGACCGCCGCCGGGATCACTCTCGGCATGGACGAGCTGTACAAGTCCGGACTCAGATCTCGAG
CTATGGCAGCAGAGACACTCAACTTTGGGCCTGAGTGGCTCAGGGCCCTGTCCGGGGGCGGCAGCGTGGC
CTCCCCACCCCCGTCCCCTGCCATGCCCAAATACAAGCTGGCTGACTACCGTTATGGGCGAGAGGAAATG
CTGGCTCTCTACGTCAAGGAGAACAAGGTCCCGGAAGAGCTGCAGGACAAGGAGTTCGCCGCGGTGCTGC
AGGACGAGCCACTGCAGCCCCTGGCTCTGGAGCCGCTGACTGAGGAGGAACAGAGAAACTTCTCCCTGTC
AGTGAACAGCGTGGCTGTGCTGAGGCTGATGGGGAAAGGGGCTGGCCCCCCCCTGGCTGGCACCTCCCGA
GGCAGGGGCAGCACGCGGAGCCGAGGCCGCGGCCGTGGTGACAGCTGCTTTTACCAAAGAAGCATCGAAG
AAGGCGATGGGGCCTTTGGACGAAGCCCCCGGGAAATCCAGCGCAGCCAGAGCTGGGATGACAGAGGCGA
GAGGCGGTTTGAGAAGTCAGCAAGGCGGGATGGAGCACGATGTGGCTTTGAGGAGGGAGGGGCTGGCCCA
AGGAAGGAGCACGCCCGCTCAGACAGCGAGAACTGGCGCTCCCTACGGGAGGAACAGGAGGAGGAGGAGG
AGGGCAGCTGGAGGCTCGGAGCAGGGCCCCGGCGAGACGGCGACCGCTGGCGCTCCGCCAGCCCTGATGG
TGGTCCCCGCTCTGCTGGCTGGCGGGAACATGGGGAACGGCGGCGCAAGTTTGAATTTGATTTGCGAGGG
GATCGAGGAGGGTGTGGTGAAGAGGAGGGGCGGGGAGGGGGAGGCAGCTCTCACCTGCGGCGGTGCCGAG
CGCCTGAAGGCTTTGAGAAGGGCCCCAAGGAGCCCATTCCTGAGGAGCAGGAGCTGGACTTCCAAGGGTT
GGAGGAGGAGGAGGAACCTTCCGAAGGGCTAGAGGAGGAAGGGCCTGAGGCAGGTGGGAAAGAGCTGACC
CCACTGCCTCCTCAGGAGGAGAAGTCCAGCTCCCCATCCCCACTGCCCACCCTGGGCCCACTCTGGGGGA
CAAACGGGGATGGGGACGAAACTGCAGAGAAAGAGCCCCCAGCGGCCGAAGATGATATTCGGGGGATCCA
GCTGAGTCCCGGGGTGGGCTCCTCTGCTGGCCCACCCGGAGATCTGGAGGATGATGAAGGCTTGAAGCAC
CTGCAGCAGGAGGCGGAGAAGCTGGTGGCCTCCCTGCAGGACAGCTCCTTGGAGGAGGAGCAGTTCACGG
CTGCCATGCAGACCCAGGGCCTGCGCCACTCTGCAGCCGCCACTGCCCTCCCGCTCAGCCATGGGGCTGC
CCGGAAGTGGTTCTACAAGGACCCACAGGGCGAGATCCAAGGCCCCTTCACGACACAGGAGATGGCAGAG
TGGTTCCAGGCCGGCTACTTTTCCATGTCACTGCTGGTGAAGCGGGGCTGCGATGAGGGCTTCCAGCCGC
TGGGCGAGGTGATCAAGATGTGGGGCCGCGTGCCCTTTGCCCCAGGGCCCTCACCTCCCCCACTGCTGGG
AAACATGGACCAGGAGCGGCTGAAGAAGCAACAGGAGCTGGCCGCGGCGGCCTTGTACCAGCAGCTGCAG
CACCAGCAGTTTCTCCAGCTGGTCAGCAGCCGCCAGCTCCCACAGTGCGCGCTCCGAGAAAAGGCAGCTC
TGGGGGACCTGACACCGCCACCACCGCCGCCGCCACAGCAGCAGCAGCAGCAGCTCACGGCATTCCTGCA
GCAGCTCCAGGCGCTCAAACCCCCCAGAGGCGGGGACCAGAACCTGCTCCCGACGATGAGCCGGTCCTTG
TCGGTGCCAGATTCGGGCCGCCTCTGGGACGTACATACCTCAGCCTCATCACAGTCAGGTGGTGAGGCCA
GTCTTTGGGACATACCAATTAACTCTTCGACTTGAGAATTCTGCAGTCGACGGTACCGCGGGCCCGGGAT
CCACCGGATCTAGATAACTGATCATAATCAGCCATACCACATTTGTAGAGGTTTTACTTGCTTTAAAAAA
CCTCCCACACCTCCCCCTGAACCTGAAACATAAAATGAATGCAATTGTTGTTGTTAACTTGTTTATTGCA
GCTTATAATGGTTACAAATAAAGCAATAGCATCACAAATTTCACAAATAAAGCATTTTTTTCACTGCATT
CTAGTTGTGGTTTGTCCAAACTCATCAATGTATCTTAACGCGTAAATTGTAAGCGTTAATATTTTGTTAA
AATTCGCGTTAAATTTTTGTTAAATCAGCTCATTTTTTAACCAATAGGCCGAAATCGGCAAAATCCCTTA
TAAATCAAAAGAATAGACCGAGATAGGGT
[37 nt withheld, positions 3740-3776]
AAAGAACGTGGACTCCAACGTCAAAGG
[49 nt withheld, positions 3804-3852]
T
[91 nt withheld, positions 3854-3944]
G
[124 nt withheld, positions 3946-4069]
CAGGTGGCACTTTTCGGGGAAATGTGCGCGGAACCCCTATTTGTTTATTTTTCTAAATACATTCAAATAT
GTATCCGCTCATGAGACAATAACCCTGATAAATGCTTCAATAATATTGAAAAAGGAAGAGTCCTGAGGCG
GAAAGAACCAGCTGTGGAATGTGTGTCAGTTAGGGTGTGGAAAGTCCCCAGGCTCCCCAGCAGGCAGAAG
TATGCAAAGCATGCATCTCAATTAGTCAGCAACCAGGTGTGGAAAGTCCCCAGGCTCCCCAGCAGGCAGA
AGTATGCAAAGCATGCATCTCAATTAGTCAGCAACCATAGTCCCGCCCCTAACTCCGCCCATCCCGCCCC
TAACTCCGCCCAGTTCCGCCCATTCTCCGCCCCATGGCTGACTAATTTTTTTTATTTATGCAGAGGCCGA
GGCCGCCTCGGCCTCTGAGCTATTCCAGAAGTAGTGAGGAGGCTTTTTTGGAGGCCTAGGCTTTTGCAAA
GATCGATCAAGAGACAGGATGAGGATCGTTTCGCATGATTGAACAAGATGGATTGCACGCAGGTTCTCCG
GCCGCTTGGGTGGAGAGGCTATTCGGCTATGACTGGGCACAACAGACAATCGGCTGCTCTGATGCCGCCG
TGTTCCGGCTGTCAGCGCAGGGGCGCCCGGTTCTTTTTGTCAAGACCGACCTGTCCGGTGCCCTGAATGA
ACTGCAAGACGAGGCAGCGCGGCTATCGTGGCTGGCCACGACGGGCGTTCCTTGCGCAGCTGTGCTCGAC
GTTGTCACTGAAGCGGGAAGGGACTGGCTGCTATTGGGCGAAGTGCCGGGGCAGGATCTCCTGTCATCTC
ACCTTGCTCCTGCCGAGAAAGTATCCATCATGGCTGATGCAATGCGGCGGCTGCATACGCTTGATCCGGC
TACCTGCCCATTCGACCACCAAGCGAAACATCGCATCGAGCGAGCACGTACTCGGATGGAAGCCGGTCTT
GTCGATCAGGATGATCTGGACGAAGAGCATCAGGGGCTCGCGCCAGCCGAACTGTTCGCCAGGCTCAAGG
CGAGCATGCCCGACGGCGAGGATCTCGTCGTGACCCATGGCGATGCCTGCTTGCCGAATATCATGGTGGA
AAATGGCCGCTTTTCTGGATTCATCGACTGTGGCCGGCTGGGTGTGGCGGACCGCTATCAGGACATAGCG
TTGGCTACCCGTGATATTGCTGAAGAGCTTGGCGGCGAATGGGCTGACCGCTTCCTCGTGCTTTACGGTA
TCGCCGCTCCCGATTCGCAGCGCATCGCCTTCTATCGCCTTCTTGACGAGTTCTTCTGAGCGGGACTCTG
GGGTTCGAAATGACCGACCAAGCGACGCCCAACCTGCCATCACGAGATTTCGATTCCACCGCCGCCTTCT
ATGAAAGGTTGGGCTTCGGAATCGTTTTCCGGGACGCCGGCTGGATGATCCTCCAGCGCGGGGATCTCAT
GCTGGAGTTCTTCGCCCACCCTAGGGGGAGGCTAACTGAAACACGGAAGGAGACAATACCGGAAGGAACC
CGCGCTATGACGGCAATAAAAAGACAGAATAAAACGCACGGTGTTGGGTCGTTTGTTCATAAACGCGGGG
TTCGGTCCCAGGGCTGGCACTCTGTCGATACCCCACCGAGACCCCATTGGGGCCAATACGCCCGCGTTTC
TTCCTTTTCCCCACCCCACCCCCCAAGTTCGGGTGAAGGCCCAGGGCTCGCAGCCAACGTCGGGGCGGCA
GGCCCTGCCATAGCCTCAGGTTACTCATATATACTTTAGATTGATTTAAAACTTCATTTTTAATTTAAAA
GGATCTAGGTGAAGATCCTTTTTGATAATCTCATGACCAAAATCCCTTAACGTGAGTTTTCGTTCCACTG
AGCGTCAGACCCCGTAGAAAAGATCAAAGGATCTTCTTGAGATCCTTTTTTTCTGCGCGTAATCTGCTGC
TTGCAAACAAAAAAACCACCGCTACCAGCGGTGGTTTGTTTGCCGGATCAAGAGCTACCAACTCTTTTTC
CGAAGGTAACTGGCTTCAGCAGAGCGCAGATACCAAATACTGTCCTTCTAGTGTAGCCGTAGTTAGGCCA
CCACTTCAAGAACTCTGTAGCACCGCCTACATACCTCGCTCTGCTAATCCTGTTACCAGTGGCTGCTGCC
AGTGGCGATAAGTCGTGTCTTACCGGGTTGGACTCAAGACGATAGTTACCGGATAAGGCGCAGCGGTCGG
GCTGAACGGGGGGTTCGTGCACACAGCCCAGCTTGGAGCGAACGACCTACACCGAACTGAGATACCTACA
GCGTGAGCTATGAGAAAGCGCCACGCTTCCCGAAGGGAGAAAGGCGGACAGGTATCCGGTAAGCGGCAGG
GTCGGAACAGGAGAGCGCACGAGGGAGCTTCCAGGGGGAAACGCCTGGTATCTTTATAGTCCTGTCGGGT
TTCGCCACCTCTGACTTGAGCGTCGATTTTTGTGATGCTCGTCAGGGGGGCGGAGCCTATGGAAAAACGC
CAGCAACGCGGCCTTTTTACGGTTCCTGGCCTTTTGCTGGCCTTTTGCTCACATGTTCTTTCCTGCGTTA
TCCCCTGATTCTGTGGATAACCGTATTACCGCCATGCAT
Features (pLannotate 1.2.2; 18 found; start..end, strand, type, name):
     61..364     +  enhancer       CMV enhancer: human cytomegalovirus immediate early enhancer
    365..568     +  promoter       CMV promoter: human cytomegalovirus (CMV) immediate early promoter
    564..597     +  LTR            5' LTR (truncated) (fragment): truncated 5' long terminal repeat (LTR) from HIV-1
    613..631     +  promoter       T7 promoter: promoter for bacteriophage T7 RNA polymerase
    665..1381    +  CDS            EGFP: EGFP is a basic (constitutively fluorescent) green fluorescent protein published in 1996, derived from Aequorea victoria. It is reported to be a rapidly-maturing weak dimer with moderate acid sensitivity.
   1382..1402    +  misc_feature   MCS (fragment): multiple cloning site
   1403..3322    +  CDS            GIGYF1 (fragment): GGYF1_HUMAN - Also known as CDS2, PERQ1. Experimental evidence at protein level: Swiss-Prot protein existence level 1. May act cooperatively with GRB10 to regulate tyrosine kinase receptor signaling. May increase IGF1 receptor phosphorylation under IGF1 stimulation as well as phosphorylation of IRS1 and SHC1 (By similarity). From Homo sapiens (Human).
   3326..3362    +  misc_feature   MCS (fragment): multiple cloning site
   3379..3463    +  CDS            large T antigen (fragment): large T antigen from SV40 (simian virus 40)
   3486..3607    +  polyA_signal   SV40 poly(A) signal: SV40 polyadenylation signal
   3641..4069    -  rep_origin     f1 ori (sequence partly withheld): f1 bacteriophage origin of replication; arrow indicates direction of (+) strand synthesis
   4096..4200    +  promoter       AmpR promoter: bla
   4202..4559    +  promoter       SV40 promoter: SV40 enhancer and early promoter
   4594..5388    +  CDS            NeoR/KanR: aminoglycoside phosphotransferase from Tn5; aph(3')-II (or nptII); confers resistance to neomycin, kanamycin, and G418 (Geneticin®)
   5409..5561    +  CDS            ble (fragment): BLE_KLEPN - Experimental evidence at protein level: Swiss-Prot protein existence level 1. Binding protein with a strong affinity to the bleomycin family of antibiotics. Binds to CL990; an antimitotic-antibiotic compound. From Klebsiella pneumoniae.
   5620..5667    +  polyA_signal   HSV TK poly(A) signal: herpes simplex virus thymidine kinase polyadenylation signal (Cole and Stacy, 1985)
   5758..5774    -  polyA_signal   bGH poly(A) signal (fragment): bovine growth hormone polyadenylation signal
   5996..6584    +  rep_origin     ori: high-copy-number ColE1/pMB1/pBR322/pUC origin of replication
