[The description below was written by a language model from this plasmid's Addgene catalogue record and pLannotate feature annotations shown in this document.]
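Description:
pT7-EGFP-C1-HsGIGYF1_1-671-del286-316_AI is a 6.7 kb mammalian expression plasmid that produces a truncated, internally deleted fragment of human GIGYF1 (also called GYF1 or PERQ1) fused to the C-terminus of EGFP. The catalogue lists the backbone as unknown. However, the name and feature layout are consistent with an EGFP-C1-type vector into which a T7 promoter has been inserted. It replicates at high copy in E. coli from a ColE1/pUC-type origin and also carries an f1 origin. A single NeoR/KanR (Tn5 aminoglycoside phosphotransferase) cassette sits behind tandem bacterial (bla) and SV40 early promoters and ends in an HSV TK polyadenylation signal. It therefore provides kanamycin selection in bacteria and could support G418 selection in mammalian cells.

Expression is driven by the CMV immediate-early enhancer and promoter. The T7 promoter lies just upstream of the coding region and could in principle allow transcription by T7 RNA polymerase. The EGFP open reading frame is followed by a short multiple-cloning-site linker, then the GIGYF1 fragment, and the transcript terminates at the SV40 poly(A) signal. According to the construct name, the insert covers residues 1–671 with residues 286–316 removed, and the depositor notes that the sequence was derived from the reference human transcript and protein entries. Small annotated fragments (HIV-1 LTR, large T antigen, ble, bGH poly(A)) are probably incidental matches to backbone sequence rather than functional elements.

The associated publication addresses GIGYF–Me31B complex assembly in 4EHP-mediated translational repression, so this deletion mutant probably served as a GFP-tagged construct for interaction or functional assays in human cells. The record does not say what the deleted segment does. The available sequence is the depositor's and may be theoretical.
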