Addgene plasmid #148944: pT7-EGFP-C1-HsGIGYF1_1-671-del286-316_AI
Purpose: Mammalian Expression of HsGIGYF1_1-671-del286-316
Depositing lab: Elisa Izaurralde. Depositing organization: Max Planck Institute for Developmental Biology. Publication: Molecular basis for GIGYF-Me31B complex assembly in 4EHP-mediated translational repression. Peter D, Ruscica V, Bawankar P, Weber R, Helms S, Valkov E, Igreja C, Izaurralde E. Genes Dev. 2019 Oct 1;33(19-20):1355-1360. doi: 10.1101/gad.329219.119. Epub 2019 Aug 22. PubMed 31439631.
Backbone
  Vector backbone: Unknown
  Vector type: Mammalian Expression
Growth in bacteria
  Bacterial resistance: Kanamycin, 50 μg/mL
  Growth temperature: 37°C
  Growth strain: DH5alpha
  Copy number: High Copy
Gene/Insert
  Gene/Insert name: HsGIGYF1_1-671-del286-316
  Species: H. sapiens (human)
  Entrez Gene: GIGYF1 (a.k.a. GYF1, PERQ1)
  Cloning method: Unknown
Terms and licenses: Academic/Nonprofit Terms; Industry Terms: Not Available to Industry
Depositor comments: sequence extracted from NCBI: NM_022574.4 or Uniprot.: O75420 Plasmids from this collection were made available to the research community and donated after the lab closed. Please note that the sequence provided by the depositing laboratory may be theoretical/predicted or based on Sanger sequencing results. There may be discrepancies between sequencing results obtained by Addgene and the depositor sequence. If an Addgene verified sequence is not available, please contact before placing your order to request that our lab fully sequence the plasmid.
How to cite: pT7-EGFP-C1-HsGIGYF1_1-671-del286-316_AI was a gift from Elisa Izaurralde (Addgene plasmid # 148944 ; http://n2t.net/addgene:148944 ; RRID:Addgene_148944)
